Addgene plasmid #128431: pDONR_P4-P1R:PER36modp
Purpose: Gateway (Invitrogen) promoter clone (pDONR_P4-P1R) with premature stop codons introduced within the Xero1 and Xero2 genes in the PER36 promoter entry clone (Kunieda et al. 2013).
Depositing lab: George Haughn. Depositing organization: University of British Columbia. Publication: Assessing the utility of seed coat-specific promoters to engineer cell wall polysaccharide composition of mucilage. McGee R, Dean GH, Mansfield SD, Haughn GW. Plant Mol Biol. 2019 Aug 17. pii: 10.1007/s11103-019-00909-8. doi: 10.1007/s11103-019-00909-8. PubMed 31422517.
Backbone
  Vector backbone: pDONR_P4-P1R
  Backbone manufacturer: Invitrogen
  Backbone size w/o insert (bp): 5892
  Total vector size (bp): 5278
  Vector type: Gateway promoter entry clone
Growth in bacteria
  Bacterial resistance: Kanamycin, 50 μg/mL
  Growth temperature: 37°C
  Growth strain: DH5alpha
  Growth instructions: For selection use 50 ug/ml Kanamycin
  Copy number: High Copy
Gene/Insert
  Gene/Insert name: PEROXISADE36 (alt names: PER36; PRX36; At3g50990)
  Species: A. thaliana (mustard weed)
  Insert size (bp): 2635
  Mutation: Premature stop codons introduced into the Xero1 (cytosine to thymine mutation at 1,560 bp) and Xero2 (guanine to thymine mutation at 345 bp) genes in the PER36 promoter insert
  GenBank ID: BT010535
  Entrez Gene: AT3G50990 (a.k.a. AT3G50990, PER36, peroxidase 36)
  Promoter: PEROXISADE36
  Cloning method: Gateway Cloning
  Sequencing primers: 5′ 5’-TGTAAAACGACGGCCAGT-3; 3′ 5’-GAAGCATACCGAGCTAGAGC-3’
Resource information
  A portion of this plasmid was derived from a plasmid made by: The PER36 promoter (2,635 bp) was originally cloned into the pDONR P4-P1R entry clone as described in Kunieda T, Shimada T, Kondo M, Nishimura M, Nishitani K, Hara-Nishimura I (2013) Spatiotemporal Secretion of PEROXIDASE36 Is Required for Seed Coat Mucilage Extrusion in Arabidopsis. Plant Cell 25:1355–1367. doi: 10.1105/tpc.113.110072
Terms and licenses: Academic/Nonprofit Terms; Industry Terms
Depositor comments: For use with Three-way Multi-site Gateway Cloning (Invitrogen).
How to cite: pDONR_P4-P1R:PER36modp was a gift from George Haughn (Addgene plasmid # 128431 ; http://n2t.net/addgene:128431 ; RRID:Addgene_128431)
