[The description below was written by a language model from this plasmid's Addgene catalogue record and pLannotate feature annotations shown in this document.]
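Description:
pDONR_P4-P1R:PER36modp is a Gateway promoter entry clone built in the Invitrogen pDONR P4-P1R backbone and intended as the 5′ (promoter) module in three-way MultiSite Gateway assembly. It is maintained in E. coli at high copy from a ColE1/pUC-type origin and selected with kanamycin through an aminoglycoside phosphotransferase (KanR) gene. The annotated backbone also shows the rrnB T1 and T2 transcription terminators upstream of the cloning region, which insulate the insert from read-through transcription, a T7 promoter on the far side, and small lacI and lacZα remnants that have no evident function here. The insert is bounded by Gateway recombination sites. The automated annotation labels the upstream site as an attL1 fragment overlapping an attB4 core, which is consistent with the attL4 site expected in this backbone, and the downstream site as attR1. An LR reaction with these sites places the promoter in front of a gene-of-interest entry clone in a destination vector.

The payload is a 2,635 bp upstream region of Arabidopsis thaliana PEROXIDASE36 (PER36/PRX36, At3g50990), derived from a previously published PER36 promoter entry clone. This genomic stretch contains the neighbouring dehydrin genes XERO2 and XERO1, which appear in the feature table as coding fragments on the forward strand. In this modified version, single-base substitutions (a G-to-T change in XERO2 and a C-to-T change in XERO1) introduce premature stop codons, presumably so that transgenes carrying the promoter do not also express extra functional copies of these proteins. According to the associated study, the promoter was evaluated as a seed coat-specific driver for engineering the cell wall polysaccharide composition of seed mucilage. The listed total size is smaller than the stated empty backbone size, as expected when BP recombination replaces the donor cassette with the insert.
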