Features (pLannotate 1.2.2; 13 found; start..end, strand, type, name):
    121..213     +  CDS            lacI (fragment): lac repressor; lacI; The lac repressor binds to the lac operator to inhibit transcription in E. coli. This inhibition can be relieved by adding lactose or isopropyl-β-D-thiogalactopyranoside (IPTG).
    268..295     -  terminator     rrnB T2 terminator: transcription terminator T2 from the E. coli rrnB gene
    427..470     +  terminator     rrnB T1 terminator: Escherichia coli rrnB; transcription terminator T1 from the E. coli rrnB gene
    517..553     -  CDS            lacZα (fragment): LacZα fragment of β-galactosidase; lacZ fragment
    592..677     +  protein_bind   attL1 (fragment): mutant version of attL; recombination site for the Gateway® LR reaction LR Clonase™
    668..688     +  protein_bind   attB4: mutant version of attB; core recombination site for the Gateway® BP reaction BP Clonase™
    994..1269    +  CDS            XERO2 (fragment): XERO2_ARATH - Also known as LTI30. Experimental evidence at transcript level: Swiss-Prot protein existence level 2. From Arabidopsis thaliana (Mouse-ear cress).
   2203..2367    +  CDS            XERO1 (fragment): XERO1_ARATH - Also known as DHNX. Experimental evidence at transcript level: Swiss-Prot protein existence level 2. From Arabidopsis thaliana (Mouse-ear cress).
   2726..2887    +  CDS            XERO1 (fragment): XERO1_ARATH - Also known as DHNX. Experimental evidence at transcript level: Swiss-Prot protein existence level 2. From Arabidopsis thaliana (Mouse-ear cress).
   3323..3447    +  protein_bind   attR1: mutant version of attR; recombination site for the Gateway® LR reaction LR Clonase™
   3520..3538    -  promoter       T7 promoter: promoter for bacteriophage T7 RNA polymerase
   3672..4481    +  CDS            KanR: aminoglycoside phosphotransferase; aph(3')-Ia; confers resistance to kanamycin in bacteria or G418 (Geneticin®) in eukaryotes
   4628..5216    +  rep_origin     ori: high-copy-number ColE1/pMB1/pBR322/pUC origin of replication
>Addgene plasmid #128431 | pDONR_P4-P1R:PER36modp | addgene full sequence | sequence record 257603 | Addgene NGS Result
CTTTCCTGCGTTATCCCCTGATTCTGTGGATAACCGTATTACCGCCTTTGAGTGAGCTGATACCGCTCGC
CGCAGCCGAACGACCGAGCGCAGCGAGTCAGTGAGCGAGGAAGCGGAAGAGCGCCCAATACGCAAACCGC
CTCTCCCCGCGCGTTGGCCGATTCATTAATGCAGCTGGCACGACAGGTTTCCCGACTGGAAAGCGGGCAG
TGAGCGCAACGCAATTAATACGCGTACCGCTAGCCAGGAAGAGTTTGTAGAAACGCAAAAAGGCCATCCG
TCAGGATGGCCTTCTGCTTAGTTTGATGCCTGGCAGTTTATGGCGGGCGTCCTGCCCGCCACCCTCCGGG
CCGTTGCTTCACAACGTTCAAATCCGCTCCCGGCGGATTTGTCCTACTCAGGAGAGCGTTCACCGACAAA
CAACAGATAAAACGAAAGGCCCAGTCTTCCGACTGAGCCTTTCGTTTTATTTGATGCCTGGCAGTTCCCT
ACTCTCGCGTTAACGCTAGCATGGATGTTTTCCCAGTCACGACGTTGTAAAACGACGGCCAGTCTTAAGC
TCGGGCCCGAGTTAACGCTACCATGGAGCTCCAAATAATGATTTTATTTTGACTGATAGTGACCTGTTCG
TTGCAACAAATTGATAAGCAATGCTTTTTTATAATGCCAACTTTGTATAGAAAAGTTGGGCCCATATAAG
TTAAAATTACGTCGGTCGCTAACCACTACTACACCGACGTCTTACTTGCCATGTGTGTGTGACTCTTAAT
CAATTACGAATTGAATATATTACTTTTACGATGTCGGCCAACACGTATTGAGTAAAATATCTATGTGATG
ATGAATTCCTATCCAAAATGAAATTTGCATCTCTATAAAAGTATCATTCAAGAGATCATTAATCTTCATC
GATCAAAGTCTTGAATATTTCATCTATATATACCTAAGAAAGAAAAGAGTTAAAGAAGTATATTTTCGAT
TCAAAGAAGAAAAATGAATTCTCACCAGAATCAAACCGGAGTGCAAAAGAAGTGAATAACGGAGAAAATC
ATGGAGAAGCTACCAGGTCATCATGGACCTACTAACACTGGTGTTGTTCACCACGAGAAGAAAGGGATGA
CGGAGAAAGTTATGGAGCAGCTGCCAGGTCATCATGGTGCTACTGGTACCGGTGGTGTTCACCACGAGAA
GAAAGGAATGACGGAAAAAGTTATGGAGCAGCTGCCAGGTCATCATGGATCACACCAAACTGGAACCAAC
ACAACTTATGGTACTACTAACACTGGTGGTGTTCACCACGAGAAAAAAAGTGTGACCGAAAAAGTTATGG
AGAAACTACCAGGTCATCATGGGTCACATCAAACTGGGACTAACACGGCTTATGGTACTAACACTAATGT
CGTTCACCATGAGAAAAAAGGTATAGCAGAAAAGATTAAAGAGCAACTGCCAGGTCATCATGGAACTCAC
AAAACTGGAACCACCACAAGTTATGGTAATACTGGCGTTGTTCACCATGAAAATAAAAGTACGATGGATA
AGATTAAAGAGAAGCTTCCCGGTGGTCATCACTAGATTGATTAACAACTTGTTTAAGCTTATTTTAAGTA
TTTGTGTGGTGTAATAATATGATGATGTGGCTTTCTTTCATTGAGTCGCTAAATAATATATGTAAGTGAT
GGATCTTTGAATTAATATAAAATATCTACTTCTGGTTTCGTTTATTTATCTTTCTATCGCTTCAACTATT
CCATGTTATTAAAATACTTGTGAGTTGTGACACATACAACCACGTATAATTCACATGTAATTATTTGGTA
ATTCAATTCTTTACAAGTTTATATGTTCTTTTGCATACAAGTTATCAGGGAAACGACCGCAGTTGTTTGG
CAATGTATATTACTCAGGTTTTCAATTCAGGCCCATACGGCCCAAATAAGTTGTTTTTACGGATATCGAG
TTAAAAGAGGTGTGTCGATTATAACGGACATGTGTCACACTAACCACAAAACCAACGTCTTACGTAATCG
CCACGTGTGTCACTTCAACGCAATTTGATAATAATCATAATACTATATGTGATTATGATCCCTATCCAAA
GTTGCGGTTCTATAAAAATACCATTCAAGAGCGTATACATCTTTATCCATCAGTGTCTTAATTTTGTCTA
TAGCTAAAAAAAGGTTCAATTGTAAAAGGAATATGGAGTCTTACCAAAACCAGTCCGGAGCGCAGCAGAC
TCACCAATAGCTTGACCAATTTGGAAATCCATTTCCAGCCACCACCGGAGCCTATGGAACTGCCGGTGGA
GCTCCAGCCGTGGCTGAAGGTGGTGGTTTAAGTGGCATGCTTCACCGTTCTGGGAGTAGCTCTAGCTCTA
GCTCGGTATGCTTCTGTTTTACGCAATTGCTTTTGCAATATTTAGTGTACTCTTTCTATATCACCAAATA
CAAGAAGTTTCATTTAATTTGACTTCACCTAACTAGAAAAAATCAGGAAACCATATTTTAGATTTAACTC
TACATATTTTTTATAAACCATTTTTTGTGTTCAAATGATAAGTTTTTGTTTGTAATTTGAATTATATTCA
AGGTATACCATATATTTAAAATTACTAAATAAAATATGGAAAGTGTTGCAAATACATATAGCTTTTTAAT
TTTTCTGACGATTTTCATGCATGAAGGAGGATGATGGACTAGGTGGAAGGAGGAGGAAGAAGAAGGGAAT
AACGGAGAAGATTAAAGAGAAGCTGCCGGGTCATCACGACTCCAACAAGACTTCTTCTTTAGGTTCTACA
ACGACGGCCTATGATACCGGCACCGTTCACCACGAGAAGAAAGGCATGATGGAGAAGATCAAAGAGAAGC
TTCCGGGTGGTCATCATTAGTTTCATTTTAATTAACTTGTTTGGTGTGGGTCGTTACGCTTATGGTCGTT
GCATGGAATAAATTATAAACCCTCTCTTTTTCGTAACATTTATGGCTCAGGCTCTATTGTTTTGAGTGAT
ACAAATTAAGGTAATGTTAGCACACGGGTGGGTTCACGATTCTAATCGACATCTTCCCATTTAAAATAAC
AAAGGGATTTTGACGTTTTCTATTCCCAACACAAAGGAAGACAAAAGAAGGAGTGAAAATCGGTAACTAT
ATATAGATGTAACGAATCTTATATCCAAACCAACACTCACAATTAATGTATCCCCCCATCCAACAAATTA
AAAGCCACGTTGACGTGACAAATCATACTTGGTGACGCCTTCCTCTATAAATTATCCAACCATGCATTCA
TCGTCATTCCCACAATAATCGCTGAGAGTCCAACAAGTTTGTACAAAAAAGTTGAACGAGAAACGTAAAA
TGATATAAATATCAATATATTAAATTAGATTTTGCATAAAAAACAGACTACATAATACTGTAAAACACAA
CATATGCAGTCACTATGAACCAACTACTTAGATGGTATTAGTGACCTGTAGAATTCGAGCTCTAGAGCTG
CAGGGCGGCCGCGATATCCCCTATAGTGAGTCGTATTACATGGTCATAGCTGTTTCCTGGCAGCTCTGGC
CCGTGTCTCAAAATCTCTGATGTTACATTGCACAAGATAAAAATATATCATCATGAACAATAAAACTGTC
TGCTTACATAAACAGTAATACAAGGGGTGTTATGAGCCATATTCAACGGGAAACGTCGAGGCCGCGATTA
AATTCCAACATGGATGCTGATTTATATGGGTATAAATGGGCTCGCGATAATGTCGGGCAATCAGGTGCGA
CAATCTATCGCTTGTATGGGAAGCCCGATGCGCCAGAGTTGTTTCTGAAACATGGCAAAGGTAGCGTTGC
CAATGATGTTACAGATGAGATGGTCAGACTAAACTGGCTGACGGAATTTATGCCTCTTCCGACCATCAAG
CATTTTATCCGTACTCCTGATGATGCATGGTTACTCACCACTGCGATCCCCGGAAAAACAGCATTCCAGG
TATTAGAAGAATATCCTGATTCAGGTGAAAATATTGTTGATGCGCTGGCAGTGTTCCTGCGCCGGTTGCA
TTCGATTCCTGTTTGTAATTGTCCTTTTAACAGCGATCGCGTATTTCGTCTCGCTCAGGCGCAATCACGA
ATGAATAACGGTTTGGTTGATGCGAGTGATTTTGATGACGAGCGTAATGGCTGGCCTGTTGAACAAGTCT
GGAAAGAAATGCATAAACTTTTGCCATTCTCACCGGATTCAGTCGTCACTCATGGTGATTTCTCACTTGA
TAACCTTATTTTTGACGAGGGGAAATTAATAGGTTGTATTGATGTTGGACGAGTCGGAATCGCAGACCGA
TACCAGGATCTTGCCATCCTATGGAACTGCCTCGGTGAGTTTTCTCCTTCATTACAGAAACGGCTTTTTC
AAAAATATGGTATTGATAATCCTGATATGAATAAATTGCAGTTTCATTTGATGCTCGATGAGTTTTTCTA
ATCAGAATTGGTTAATTGGTTGTAACACTGGCAGAGCATTACGCTGACTTGACGGGACGGCGCAAGCTCA
TGACCAAAATCCCTTAACGTGAGTTACGCGTCGTTCCACTGAGCGTCAGACCCCGTAGAAAAGATCAAAG
GATCTTCTTGAGATCCTTTTTTTCTGCGCGTAATCTGCTGCTTGCAAACAAAAAAACCACCGCTACCAGC
GGTGGTTTGTTTGCCGGATCAAGAGCTACCAACTCTTTTTCCGAAGGTAACTGGCTTCAGCAGAGCGCAG
ATACCAAATACTGTTCTTCTAGTGTAGCCGTAGTTAGGCCACCACTTCAAGAACTCTGTAGCACCGCCTA
CATACCTCGCTCTGCTAATCCTGTTACCAGTGGCTGCTGCCAGTGGCGATAAGTCGTGTCTTACCGGGTT
GGACTCAAGACGATAGTTACCGGATAAGGCGCAGCGGTCGGGCTGAACGGGGGGTTCGTGCACACAGCCC
AGCTTGGAGCGAACGACCTACACCGAACTGAGATACCTACAGCGTGAGCTATGAGAAAGCGCCACGCTTC
CCGAAGGGAGAAAGGCGGACAGGTATCCGGTAAGCGGCAGGGTCGGAACAGGAGAGCGCACGAGGGAGCT
TCCAGGGGGAAACGCCTGGTATCTTTATAGTCCTGTCGGGTTTCGCCACCTCTGACTTGAGCGTCGATTT
TTGTGATGCTCGTCAGGGGGGCGGAGCCTATGGAAAAACGCCAGCAACGCGGCCTTTTTACGGTTCCTGG
CCTTTTGCTGGCCTTTTGCTCACATGTT
